Addgene plasmid #8563: HOXC5 (human) HIS-tag pET
Depositing lab: Corey Largman. Depositing organization: San Francisco VA Health Care System.
Backbone
  Vector backbone: pET28b
  Backbone manufacturer: Novagen
  Backbone size w/o insert (bp): 5400
  Vector type: Bacterial Expression
Growth in bacteria
  Bacterial resistance: Kanamycin, 50 μg/mL
  Growth temperature: 37°C
  Growth strain: DH5alpha
  Copy number: High Copy
Gene/Insert
  Gene/Insert name: HOXC5 (alt names: HOX3D; HOX3.4)
  Species: H. sapiens (human)
  Insert size (bp): 600
  Mutation: Starts at Amino Acid #2 (Ser); makes protein by Western
  GenBank ID: X61755
  Entrez Gene: HOXC5 (a.k.a. CP11, HOX3, HOX3D)
  Tag / fusion protein: T7 (N terminal on backbone); His (N terminal on backbone)
  Cloning method: Restriction Enzyme; 5′ cloning site SacI (not destroyed); 3′ cloning site BglII/XhoI blunt (destroyed during cloning)
  Sequencing primers: 5′ T7
Resource information
  A portion of this plasmid was derived from a plasmid made by: Fulvio Mavillio
Terms and licenses: Academic/Nonprofit Terms; Industry Terms: Not Available to Industry
Depositor comments: Arcioni et al EMBO J. 11: 265-277, 1992
How to cite: HOXC5 (human) HIS-tag pET was a gift from Corey Largman (Addgene plasmid # 8563 ; http://n2t.net/addgene:8563 ; RRID:Addgene_8563)
