[The description below was written by a language model from this plasmid's Addgene catalogue record.]
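Description:
HOXC5 (human) HIS-tag pET is a bacterial expression plasmid built on the Novagen pET28b backbone (about 5.4 kb without insert) and carrying a roughly 600 bp insert encoding the human homeobox transcription factor HOXC5, also known as HOX3D or HOX3.4. It is selected with kanamycin and is recorded as being propagated in a standard cloning strain as a high-copy plasmid. No feature table accompanies the record, so the backbone elements are not itemised. pET28-series vectors generally drive the insert from a T7 promoter under lac operator control, so protein production normally requires a host that supplies T7 RNA polymerase rather than the cloning strain used for maintenance.

The HOXC5 coding sequence begins at amino acid 2 (serine), omitting the native initiator methionine, so translation starts in the vector and reads through the backbone-encoded N-terminal His tag and T7 epitope tag into the HOXC5 sequence. The fragment was inserted by restriction cloning. The 5′ SacI site was retained, while the 3′ junction was made by blunt ligation involving BglII and XhoI ends and was destroyed in the process. The record notes that part of the plasmid derives from an earlier construct made in another laboratory.

The depositor reports that the construct makes protein detectable by Western blot. The His tag allows purification by immobilised metal affinity chromatography, and the T7 tag provides an epitope for antibody detection. The plasmid is therefore suited to producing recombinant tagged HOXC5 in E. coli, although the record does not state any specific downstream application.
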