>Addgene plasmid #8563 | HOXC5 (human) HIS-tag pET | addgene partial sequence | sequence record 17371 | T7 5'-TAATACGACTCACTATAGGG-3'
NTGGGNNATTCCCTCTGAATATTTTGTTTACTTTAAGAAGGAGATATACCATGGGCAGCAGCCATCATCA
TCATCATCACAGCAGCGGCCTGGTGCCGCGCGGCAGCCATATGGCTAGCATGACTGGTGGACAGCAAATG
GGTCGGGATCCGAATTCGAGCTCCTACGTAGCCAATTCATTCTATAAGCAGAGCCCCAATATCCCTGCCT
ATAACATGCAAACTTGTGGGAACTATGGATCGGCCTCAGAGGTGCAGGCATCCAGGTACTGCTACGGCGG
ATTGGACTTAAGCATCACTTTCCCACCGCCTGCGCCTTCCAACTCTCTCCACGGGGTAGACATGGCTGCC
AACCCCCGGGCTCACCCCGACCGCCCCGCCTGCAGCGCCGCGGCCGCTCCGGGACACGCTCCGGGCAGAG
ACGAAGCGGCTCCTCTGAACCCCGGGATGTACAGTCAGAAGGCGGCTCGCCCGGCGCTGGAGGAGCGAGC
TAAGAGCAGTGGGGAGATCAAAGAGGAGCAGGCGCAGACAGGGCAGCCCGCCGGACTGAGCCAGCCACCG
GCCCCGCCACAGATTTACCCGTGGATGACCAAACTGCACATGAGCCACGAGACGGACGGCAAGCGGTCCC
GAACCAGTTACACGCGCTACCAGACTCTGGAACTCGAGAAAGAATTCCACTTTAACCGCTACCTCACTCG
CCGCAGGCGCATAGAGATCGCCAACAACTTGTGTCTCAATGAGAGACAGATCAAGATCTTCGAGCACCAC
CACCACNAC
